>Addgene plasmid #69492 | Cherry-SRBC | addgene partial sequence | sequence record 124464 | mCherry-F 5'-ccccgtaatgcagaagaaga-3'
GTACCCCGAGGACGGCGCCCTGAAGGGCGAGATCAAGCAGAGGCTGAAGCTGAAGGACGGCGGCCACTAC
GACGCTGAGGTCAAGACCACCTACAAGGCCAAGAAGCCCGTGCAGCTGCCCGGCGCCTACAACGTCAACA
TCAAGTTGGACATCACCTCCCACAACGAGGACTACACCATCGTGGAACAGTACGAACGCGCCGAGGGCCG
CCACTCCACCGGCGGCATGGACGAGCTGTACAAGAGATCTCGAGCTCAAGCTTCGAATTCCACCATGGGG
GAGAGCGCACTGGAGCCCGGACCTGTGCCTGAGACGCCCGCAGGGGGTCCGGTGCACGCAGTCACCGTGG
TGACCTTGCTGGAGAAGCTAGCCACCATGCTGGAGGCTCTGCGGGAGCGGCAAGGCGGCCTGGCTGAGAG
GCAGGGCGGCCTGGCGGGCTCCGTGCGTCGCATACAGAGTGGCCTGGGTGCGCTGAGTCGCAGCCACGAC
ACCACCAGCAACACACTGACGCAGCTGCTGGCCAAGGCGGAGCGCGTGGGCTCGCACGCCGACGCAGCCC
AGGAGCGGGCCGTGCGTCGCGCTGCTCAGGTGCAGCGGTTGGAGGCCAACCACGGGCTGCTGGTGGCGCG
CGGGAAGCTGCACGTCCTGCTCTTCAAGGAGGAGACTGAAATTCCAGCCCGCGCCTTCCAGAAAGTCCCA
GAGCTCTTGGGTCCGGAGGACCAGTTGGTGCTGGGCCCAGATCAGCCAGAGGATGAAGTTGGAGAGAGTT
CTGAAGAGGAGCCAGTGGAGTCCAGGGCTCAGCGGCTGCGCCGCACTGGTTTACAGAAAGTTCAAAGCCT
GAAA
