>Addgene plasmid #69492 | Cherry-SRBC | addgene partial sequence | sequence record 124526 | SV40pA-R 5'-GAAATTTGTGATGCTATTGC-3'
ACAACAACAATTGCATTCATTTTATGTTTCAGGTTCAGGGGGAGGTGTGGGAGGTTTTTTAAAGCAAGTA
AAACCTCTACAAATGTGGTATGGCTGATTATGATCAGTTATCTAGATCCGGTGGATCCGGGCTGCGCTCT
CTATTTGAAGCACGGGTTTCTCAGGATCTTCCTTGGTAGGTTGAGGAGGTTCTGGCTCCAGGGCAGTCTC
GAGCTCGGACTCCATTTCAGGCTGAGCTGCAGGCTGGCCTTCTGATGGGCCTTCAGAGCTCCGGACAGGC
CCTACGCGTGGCGGCTTGACTGGTGTGGGCTGTGCTGCTTTACGACTGGAAAGAGCCCTTTTCAGGCTTT
GAACTTTCTGTAAACCAGTGCGGCGCAGCCGCTGAGCCCTGGACTCCACTGGCTCCTCTTCAGAACTCTC
TCCAACTTCATCCTCTGGCTGATCTGGGCCCAGCACCAACTGGTCCTCCGGACCCAAGAGCTCTGGGACT
TTCTGGAAGGCGCGGGCTGGAATTTCAGTCTCCTCCTTGAAGAGCAGGACGTGCAGCTTCCCGCGCGCCA
CCAGCAGCCCGTGGTTGGCCTCCAACCGCTGCACCTGAGCAGCGCGACGCACGGCCCGCTCCTGGGCTGC
GTCGGCGTGCGAGCCCACGCGCTCCGCCTTGGCCAGCAGCTGCGTCAGTGTGTTGCTGGTGGTGTCGTGG
CTGCGACTCAGCGCACCCAGGCCACTCTGTATGCGACGCACGGAGCCCGCCAGGCCGCCCTGCCTCTCAG
CCAGGCCGCCTTGCCGCTCC
