[The description below was written by a language model from this plasmid's Addgene catalogue record.]
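Description:
Cherry-SRBC is a mammalian expression plasmid built on mCherryC1, a Clontech pEGFP-C1-type backbone in which the GFP coding sequence has been replaced with the red fluorescent protein Cherry. It is maintained in E. coli as a high-copy plasmid under kanamycin selection. No feature table accompanies the record, so the origin of replication, polyadenylation signal and any mammalian selection cassette are not explicitly documented, and no full plasmid size is given.

The payload is the mouse SRBC coding sequence, also known as Cavin3 or Prkcdbp, an insert of about 784 bp cloned by restriction digestion between the EcoRI and BamHI sites of the multiple cloning site, both of which remain intact. Because this is a C1-format vector, the fluorescent protein lies upstream of the cloning site, so the CMV promoter drives strong constitutive transcription of a single fusion protein with Cherry at the N terminus of SRBC.

The stated purpose is expression of fluorescently tagged SRBC in mammalian cells. Cavin3 belongs to the cavin family of caveolar coat proteins, and the associated study concerns the self-assembly of cavins into distinct subcomplexes and their nanoscale distribution on caveolae. A red-tagged Cavin3 of this kind is suited to live or fixed-cell imaging of the protein's localisation. It also suits co-expression with differently coloured cavin or caveolin fusions for colocalisation and interaction analyses.
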