Addgene plasmid #69492: Cherry-SRBC
Purpose: Expression of fluorescently tagged SRBC in mammalian cells
Depositing lab: Rob Parton. Depositing organization: University of Queensland, Institute for Molecular Bioscience. Publication: Single-molecule analysis reveals self assembly and nanoscale segregation of two distinct cavin subcomplexes on caveolae. Gambin Y, Ariotti N, McMahon KA, Bastiani M, Sierecki E, Kovtun O, Polinkovsky ME, Magenau A, Jung W, Okano S, Zhou Y, Leneva N, Mureev S, Johnston W, Gaus K, Hancock JF, Collins BM, Alexandrov K, Parton RG. Elife. 2013 Jan 1;3:e01434. doi: 10.7554/eLife.01434. PubMed 24473072.
Backbone
  Vector backbone: mCherryC1
  Backbone manufacturer: Clontech
  Modifications to backbone: Cherry replaced GFP in the pEGFP-C1 vector
  Vector type: Mammalian Expression
Growth in bacteria
  Bacterial resistance: Kanamycin, 50 μg/mL
  Growth temperature: 37°C
  Growth strain: DH5alpha
  Copy number: High Copy
Gene/Insert
  Gene/Insert name: SRBC (alt name: Cavin3)
  Species: M. musculus (mouse)
  Insert size (bp): 784
  Entrez Gene: Cavin3 (a.k.a. 3110015B12Rik, 6330514M23Rik, Prkcdbp, SRBC)
  Promoter: CMV
  Tag / fusion protein: Cherry (N terminal on backbone)
  Cloning method: Restriction Enzyme; 5′ cloning site EcoR1 (not destroyed); 3′ cloning site BamH1 (not destroyed)
  Sequencing primers: 5′ Cherry Forward
Terms and licenses: Academic/Nonprofit Terms; Industry Terms: Not Available to Industry
How to cite: Cherry-SRBC was a gift from Rob Parton (Addgene plasmid # 69492 ; http://n2t.net/addgene:69492 ; RRID:Addgene_69492)
